Addgene plasmid #116345: pHAGE-ERBB2-P885S
Purpose: Lentiviral expression of ERBB2 P885S
Depositing lab: Gordon Mills & Kenneth Scott. Depositing organization: Baylor College of Medicine. Publication: Systematic Functional Annotation of Somatic Mutations in Cancer. Ng PK, Li J, Jeong KJ, Shao S, Chen H, Tsang YH, Sengupta S, Wang Z, Bhavana VH, Tran R, Soewito S, Minussi DC, Moreno D, Kong K, Dogruluk T, Lu H, Gao J, Tokheim C, Zhou DC, Johnson AM, Zeng J, Ip CKM, Ju Z, Wester M, Yu S, Li Y, Vellano CP, Schultz N, Karchin R, Ding L, Lu Y, Cheung LWT, Chen K, Shaw KR, Meric-Bernstam F, Scott KL, Yi S, Sahni N, Liang H, Mills GB. Cancer Cell. 2018 Mar 12;33(3):450-462.e10. doi: 10.1016/j.ccell.2018.01.021. PubMed 29533785.
Backbone
  Vector backbone: pHAGE
  Vector type: Lentiviral
Growth in bacteria
  Bacterial resistance: Ampicillin, 100 μg/mL
  Growth temperature: 37°C
  Growth strain: Stbl3
  Copy number: High Copy
Gene/Insert
  Gene/Insert name: ERBB2
  Species: H. sapiens (human)
  Mutation: P885S
  Entrez Gene: ERBB2 (a.k.a. CD340, HER-2, HER-2/neu, HER2, MLN 19, MLN-19, NEU, NGL, TKR1, VSCN2, c-ERB-2, c-ERB2, p185(erbB2))
  Cloning method: Gateway Cloning
Terms and licenses: Academic/Nonprofit Terms; Industry Terms: Not Available to Industry
How to cite: pHAGE-ERBB2-P885S was a gift from Gordon Mills & Kenneth Scott (Addgene plasmid # 116345 ; http://n2t.net/addgene:116345 ; RRID:Addgene_116345)
