[The description below was written by a language model from this plasmid's Addgene catalogue record and pLannotate feature annotations shown in this document.]
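Description:
pHAGE-ERBB2-P885S is an HIV-1-based lentiviral expression plasmid built on the pHAGE backbone that carries the human ERBB2 (HER2/neu) receptor tyrosine kinase with a P885S substitution. It is maintained in E. coli through a high-copy ColE1/pUC-type origin and an ampicillin resistance gene (β-lactamase). The record lists a recombination-deficient strain as the host, which is usual for plasmids containing repeated LTR sequences. The viral portion comprises a truncated 5' LTR, the Ψ packaging signal with a short gag fragment, the Rev response element for Rev-dependent nuclear export of the genomic RNA, the cPPT/CTS element, and a ΔU3 self-inactivating 3' LTR. As these are only cis-acting elements, packaging functions must be supplied in trans to produce particles.

Between the LTRs, the EF-1α promoter drives constitutive expression of the roughly 3.8 kb ERBB2 open reading frame. The ORF is flanked by attB1 and attB2 sites, consistent with its introduction by Gateway recombination. Downstream lie remnant T3 and T7 promoters, a partial attB4 site and a V5 epitope sequence. The feature table does not show whether the V5 tag is in frame with and fused to ERBB2, so tagging should not be assumed. An EMCV IRES then allows translation of puromycin N-acetyltransferase from the same transcript, enabling puromycin selection of transduced mammalian cells, and a WPRE enhances transcript expression. The plasmid is intended for stable lentiviral expression of this ERBB2 variant and comes from a collection made to functionally annotate somatic mutations found in cancer.
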