Features (pLannotate 1.2.2; 30 found; start..end, strand, type, name):
    377..634     +  LTR            5' LTR (truncated): truncated 5' long terminal repeat (LTR) from HIV-1
    681..806     +  misc_feature   HIV-1 Ψ: packaging signal of human immunodeficiency virus type 1
    790..1128    +  CDS            HIV-1 gag (fragment): gag protein from human immunodeficiency virus 1; gag
   1303..1536    +  misc_feature   RRE: The Rev response element (RRE) of HIV-1 allows for Rev-dependent mRNA export from the nucleus to the cytoplasm.
   1913..2013    +  CDS            Rev (fragment): human immunodeficiency virus 1 (HIV-1) Rev protein; rev; enhances nuclear export of unspliced and incompletely spliced viral mRNAs
   2058..2175    +  misc_feature   cPPT/CTS: central polypurine tract and central termination sequence of HIV-1
   2223..3401    +  promoter       EF-1α promoter: strong constitutive promoter for human elongation factor EF-1α
   3422..3442    +  protein_bind   attB1: mutant version of attB; core recombination site for the Gateway® BP reaction BP Clonase™
   3448..7212    +  CDS            ERBB2: ERBB2_HUMAN - Also known as HER2, MLN19, NEU, NGL. Experimental evidence at protein level: Swiss-Prot protein existence level 1. In the nucleus is involved in transcriptional regulation. Associates with the 5'-TCAAATTC-3' sequence in the PTGS2/COX-2 promoter and activates its transcription. Implicated in transcriptional activation of CDKN1A; the function involves STAT3 and SRC. Involved in the transcription of rRNA genes by RNA Pol I and enhances protein synthesis and cell growth. From Homo sapiens (Human).
   7217..7241    -  protein_bind   attB2: mutant version of attB; recombination site for the Gateway® BP reaction BP Clonase™
   7249..7267    +  promoter       T3 promoter: promoter for bacteriophage T3 RNA polymerase
   7293..7311    -  promoter       T7 promoter: promoter for bacteriophage T7 RNA polymerase
   7317..7335    -  protein_bind   attB4 (fragment): mutant version of attB; core recombination site for the Gateway® BP reaction BP Clonase™
   7391..7432    +  CDS            V5 tag: epitope tag from simian virus 5
   7558..8020    +  misc_feature   IRES: internal ribosome entry site (IRES) of the encephalomyocarditis virus (EMCV)
   8034..8631    +  CDS            PuroR (fragment): puromycin N-acetyltransferase; pac from Streptomyces; confers resistance to puromycin
   8647..9235    +  misc_feature   WPRE: woodchuck hepatitis virus posttranscriptional regulatory element
   9243..9308    +  CDS            nef (fragment): NEF_HV1Z2 - Experimental evidence at protein level: Swiss-Prot protein existence level 1. Extracellular Nef protein targets CD4(+) T-lymphocytes for apoptosis by interacting with CXCR4 surface receptors. From Human immunodeficiency virus type 1 group M subtype D (isolate Z2/CDC-Z34) (HIV-1).
   9310..9543    +  LTR            3' LTR (ΔU3): self-inactivating 3' long terminal repeat (LTR) from HIV-1
   9748..9852    +  promoter       AmpR promoter: bla
   9853..10713   +  CDS            AmpR: β-lactamase; bla; confers resistance to ampicillin, carbenicillin, and related antibiotics
  10884..11472   +  rep_origin     ori: high-copy-number ColE1/pMB1/pBR322/pUC origin of replication
  11655..11709   +  CDS            lacI (fragment): lac repressor; lacI; The lac repressor binds to the lac operator to inhibit transcription in E. coli. This inhibition can be relieved by adding lactose or isopropyl-β-D-thiogalactopyranoside (IPTG).
  11715..11808   +  rep_origin     SV40 ori (fragment): SV40 origin of replication
  11833..11870   +  CDS            lacI (fragment): lac repressor; lacI; The lac repressor binds to the lac operator to inhibit transcription in E. coli. This inhibition can be relieved by adding lactose or isopropyl-β-D-thiogalactopyranoside (IPTG).
  11883..11904   +  protein_bind   CAP binding site: CAP binding activates transcription in the presence of cAMP. E. coli catabolite activator protein
  11919..11949   +  promoter       lac promoter: promoter for the E. coli lac operon
  11953..11975   +  protein_bind   lac operator (fragment): The lac repressor binds to the lac operator to inhibit transcription in E. coli. This inhibition can be relieved by adding lactose or isopropyl-β-D-thiogalactopyranoside (IPTG). lac repressor encoded by lacI
  12007..12090   +  polyA_signal   SV40 poly(A) signal (fragment): SV40 polyadenylation signal
  12257..329     +  CDS            nef (fragment) (across the origin): NEF_HV1BR - Experimental evidence at protein level: Swiss-Prot protein existence level 1. Extracellular Nef protein targets CD4(+) T-lymphocytes for apoptosis by interacting with CXCR4 surface receptors (PubMed:14990729). From Human immunodeficiency virus type 1 group M subtype B (isolate BRU/LAI) (HIV-1).
>Addgene plasmid #116345 | pHAGE-ERBB2-P885S | addgene full sequence | sequence record 250643 | Addgene NGS Result
TGGAAGGGCTAATTCACTCCCAAAGAAGACAAGATATCCTTGATCTGTGGATCTACCACACACAAGGCTA
CTTCCCTGATTAGCAGAACTACACACCAGGGCCAGGGGTCAGATATCCACTGACCTTTGGATGGTGCTAC
AAGCTAGTACCAGTTGAGCCAGATAAGGTAGAAGAGGCCAATAAAGGAGAGAACACCAGCTTGTTACACC
CTGTGAGCCTGCATGGGATGGATGACCCGGAGAGAGAAGTGTTAGAGTGGAGGTTTGACAGCCGCCTAGC
ATTTCATCACGTGGCCCGAGAGCTGCATCCGGAGTACTTCAAGAACTGCTGATATCGAGCTTGCTACAAG
GGACTTTCCGCTGGGGACTTTCCAGGGAGGCGTGGCCTGGGCGGGACTGGGGAGTGGCGAGCCCTCAGAT
CCTGCATATAAGCAGCTGCTTTTTGCCTGTACTGGGTCTCTCTGGTTAGACCAGATCTGAGCCTGGGAGC
TCTCTGGCTAACTAGGGAACCCACTGCTTAAGCCTCAATAAAGCTTGCCTTGAGTGCTTCAAGTAGTGTG
TGCCCGTCTGTTGTGTGACTCTGGTAACTAGAGATCCCTCAGACCCTTTTAGTCAGTGTGGAAAATCTCT
AGCAGTGGCGCCCGAACAGGGACTTGAAAGCGAAAGGGAAACCAGAGGAGCTCTCTCGACGCAGGACTCG
GCTTGCTGAAGCGCGCACGGCAAGAGGCGAGGGGCGGCGACTGGTGAGTACGCCAAAAATTTTGACTAGC
GGAGGCTAGAAGGAGAGAGATGGGTGCGAGAGCGTCAGTATTAAGCGGGGGAGAATTAGATCGCGATGGG
AAAAAATTCGGTTAAGGCCAGGGGGAAAGAAAAAATATAAATTAAAACATATAGTATGGGCAAGCAGGGA
GCTAGAACGATTCGCAGTTAATCCTGGCCTGTTAGAAACATCAGAAGGCTGTAGACAAATACTGGGACAG
CTACAACCATCCCTTCAGACAGGATCAGAAGAACTTAGATCATTATATAATACAGTAGCAACCCTCTATT
GTGTGCATCAAAGGATAGAGATAAAAGACACCAAGGAAGCTTTAGACAAGATAGAGGAAGAGCAAAACAA
AAGTAAGACCACCGCACAGCAAGCGGCCGGCCGCTGATCTTCAGACCTGGAGGAGGAGATATGAGGGACA
ATTGGAGAAGTGAATTATATAAATATAAAGTAGTAAAAATTGAACCATTAGGAGTAGCACCCACCAAGGC
AAAGAGAAGAGTGGTGCAGAGAGAAAAAAGAGCAGTGGGAATAGGAGCTTTGTTCCTTGGGTTCTTGGGA
GCAGCAGGAAGCACTATGGGCGCAGCGTCAATGACGCTGACGGTACAGGCCAGACAATTATTGTCTGGTA
TAGTGCAGCAGCAGAACAATTTGCTGAGGGCTATTGAGGCGCAACAGCATCTGTTGCAACTCACAGTCTG
GGGCATCAAGCAGCTCCAGGCAAGAATCCTGGCTGTGGAAAGATACCTAAAGGATCAACAGCTCCTGGGG
ATTTGGGGTTGCTCTGGAAAACTCATTTGCACCACTGCTGTGCCTTGGAATGCTAGTTGGAGTAATAAAT
CTCTGGAACAGATTTGGAATCACACGACCTGGATGGAGTGGGACAGAGAAATTAACAATTACACAAGCTT
AATACACTCCTTAATTGAAGAATCGCAAAACCAGCAAGAAAAGAATGAACAAGAATTATTGGAATTAGAT
AAATGGGCAAGTTTGTGGAATTGGTTTAACATAACAAATTGGCTGTGGTATATAAAATTATTCATAATGA
TAGTAGGAGGCTTGGTAGGTTTAAGAATAGTTTTTGCTGTACTTTCTATAGTGAATAGAGTTAGGCAGGG
ATATTCACCATTATCGTTTCAGACCCACCTCCCAACCCCGAGGGGACCCGACAGGCCCGAAGGAATAGAA
GAAGAAGGTGGAGAGAGAGACAGAGACAGATCCATTCGATTAGTGAACGGATCTCGACGGTATCGCCGAA
TTCACAAATGGCAGTATTCATCCACAATTTTAAAAGAAAAGGGGGGATTGGGGGGTACAGTGCAGGGGAA
AGAATAGTAGACATAATAGCAACAGACATACAAACTAAAGAATTACAAAAACAAATTACAAAAATTCAAA
ATTTTCGGGTTTATTACAGGGACAGCAGAGATCCAGTTTGGACTAGTCGTGAGGCTCCGGTGCCCGTCAG
TGGGCAGAGCGCACATCGCCCACAGTCCCCGAGAAGTTGGGGGGAGGGGTCGGCAATTGAACCGGTGCCT
AGAGAAGGTGGCGCGGGGTAAACTGGGAAAGTGATGTCGTGTACTGGCTCCGCCTTTTTCCCGAGGGTGG
GGGAGAACCGTATATAAGTGCAGTAGTCGCCGTGAACGTTCTTTTTCGCAACGGGTTTGCCGCCAGAACA
CAGGTAAGTGCCGTGTGTGGTTCCCGCGGGCCTGGCCTCTTTACGGGTTATGGCCCTTGCGTGCCTTGAA
TTACTTCCACCTGGCTGCAGTACGTGATTCTTGATCCCGAGCTTCGGGTTGGAAGTGGGTGGGAGAGTTC
GAGGCCTTGCGCTTAAGGAGCCCCTTCGCCTCGTGCTTGAGTTGAGGCCTGGCCTGGGCGCTGGGGCCGC
CGCGTGCGAATCTGGTGGCACCTTCGCGCCTGTCTCGCTGCTTTCGATAAGTCTCTAGCCATTTAAAATT
TTTGATGACCTGCTGCGACGCTTTTTTTCTGGCAAGATAGTCTTGTAAATGCGGGCCAAGATCTGCACAC
TGGTATTTCGGTTTTTGGGGCCGCGGGCGGCGACGGGGCCCGTGCGTCCCAGCGCACATGTTCGGCGAGG
CGGGGCCTGCGAGCGCGGCCACCGAGAATCGGACGGGGGTAGTCTCAAGCTGGCCGGCCTGCTCTGGTGC
CTGGCCTCGCGCCGCCGTGTATCGCCCCGCCCTGGGCGGCAAGGCTGGCCCGGTCGGCACCAGTTGCGTG
AGCGGAAAGATGGCCGCTTCCCGGCCCTGCTGCAGGGAGCTCAAAATGGAGGACGCGGCGCTCGGGAGAG
CGGGCGGGTGAGTCACCCACACAAAGGAAAAGGGCCTTTCCGTCCTCAGCCGTCGCTTCATGTGACTCCA
CGGAGTACCGGGCGCCGTCCAGGCACCTCGATTAGTTCTCGAGCTTTTGGAGTACGTCGTCTTTAGGTTG
GGGGGAGGGGTTTTATGCGATGGAGTTTCCCCACACTGAGTGGGTGGAGACTGAAGTTAGGCCAGCTTGG
CACTTGATGTAATTCTCCTTGGAATTTGCCCTTTTTGAGTTTGGATCTTGGTTCATTCTCAAGCCTCAGA
CAGTGGTTCAAAGTTTTTTTCTTCCATTTCAGGTGTCGTGAAGCGGCCCTGCAGATATCAACAAGTTTGT
ACAAAAAAGCAGGCACCATGGAGCTGGCGGCCTTGTGCCGCTGGGGGCTCCTCCTCGCCCTCTTGCCCCC
CGGAGCCGCGAGCACCCAAGTGTGCACCGGCACAGACATGAAGCTGCGGCTCCCTGCCAGTCCCGAGACC
CACCTGGACATGCTCCGCCACCTCTACCAGGGCTGCCAGGTGGTGCAGGGAAACCTGGAACTCACCTACC
TGCCCACCAATGCCAGCCTGTCCTTCCTGCAGGATATCCAGGAGGTGCAGGGCTACGTGCTCATCGCTCA
CAACCAAGTGAGGCAGGTCCCACTGCAGAGGCTGCGGATTGTGCGAGGCACCCAGCTCTTTGAGGACAAC
TATGCCCTGGCCGTGCTAGACAATGGAGACCCGCTGAACAATACCACCCCTGTCACAGGGGCCTCCCCAG
GAGGCCTGCGGGAGCTGCAGCTTCGAAGCCTCACAGAGATCTTGAAAGGAGGGGTCTTGATCCAGCGGAA
CCCCCAGCTCTGCTACCAGGACACGATTTTGTGGAAGGACATCTTCCACAAGAACAACCAGCTGGCTCTC
ACACTGATAGACACCAACCGCTCTCGGGCCTGCCACCCCTGTTCTCCGATGTGTAAGGGCTCCCGCTGCT
GGGGAGAGAGTTCTGAGGATTGTCAGAGCCTGACGCGCACTGTCTGTGCCGGTGGCTGTGCCCGCTGCAA
GGGGCCACTGCCCACTGACTGCTGCCATGAGCAGTGTGCTGCCGGCTGCACGGGCCCCAAGCACTCTGAC
TGCCTGGCCTGCCTCCACTTCAACCACAGTGGCATCTGTGAGCTGCACTGCCCAGCCCTGGTCACCTACA
ACACAGACACGTTTGAGTCCATGCCCAATCCCGAGGGCCGGTATACATTCGGCGCCAGCTGTGTGACTGC
CTGTCCCTACAACTACCTTTCTACGGACGTGGGATCCTGCACCCTCGTCTGCCCCCTGCACAACCAAGAG
GTGACAGCAGAGGATGGAACACAGCGGTGTGAGAAGTGCAGCAAGCCCTGTGCCCGAGTGTGCTATGGTC
TGGGCATGGAGCACTTGCGAGAGGTGAGGGCAGTTACCAGTGCCAATATCCAGGAGTTTGCTGGCTGCAA
GAAGATCTTTGGGAGCCTGGCATTTCTGCCGGAGAGCTTTGATGGGGACCCAGCCTCCAACACTGCCCCG
CTCCAGCCAGAGCAGCTCCAAGTGTTTGAGACTCTGGAAGAGATCACAGGTTACCTATACATCTCAGCAT
GGCCGGACAGCCTGCCTGACCTCAGCGTCTTCCAGAACCTGCAAGTAATCCGGGGACGAATTCTGCACAA
TGGCGCCTACTCGCTGACCCTGCAAGGGCTGGGCATCAGCTGGCTGGGGCTGCGCTCACTGAGGGAACTG
GGCAGTGGACTGGCCCTCATCCACCATAACACCCACCTCTGCTTCGTGCACACGGTGCCCTGGGACCAGC
TCTTTCGGAACCCGCACCAAGCTCTGCTCCACACTGCCAACCGGCCAGAGGACGAGTGTGTGGGCGAGGG
CCTGGCCTGCCACCAGCTGTGCGCCCGAGGGCACTGCTGGGGTCCAGGGCCCACCCAGTGTGTCAACTGC
AGCCAGTTCCTTCGGGGCCAGGAGTGCGTGGAGGAATGCCGAGTACTGCAGGGGCTCCCCAGGGAGTATG
TGAATGCCAGGCACTGTTTGCCGTGCCACCCTGAGTGTCAGCCCCAGAATGGCTCAGTGACCTGTTTTGG
ACCGGAGGCTGACCAGTGTGTGGCCTGTGCCCACTATAAGGACCCTCCCTTCTGCGTGGCCCGCTGCCCC
AGCGGTGTGAAACCTGACCTCTCCTACATGCCCATCTGGAAGTTTCCAGATGAGGAGGGCGCATGCCAGC
CTTGCCCCATCAACTGCACCCACTCCTGTGTGGACCTGGATGACAAGGGCTGCCCCGCCGAGCAGAGAGC
CAGCCCTCTGACGTCCATCATCTCTGCGGTGGTTGGCATTCTGCTGGTCGTGGTCTTGGGGGTGGTCTTT
GGGATCCTCATCAAGCGACGGCAGCAGAAGATCCGGAAGTACACGATGCGGAGACTGCTGCAGGAAACGG
AGCTGGTGGAGCCGCTGACACCTAGCGGAGCGATGCCCAACCAGGCGCAGATGCGGATCCTGAAAGAGAC
GGAGCTGAGGAAGGTGAAGGTGCTTGGATCTGGCGCTTTTGGCACAGTCTACAAGGGCATCTGGATCCCT
GATGGGGAGAATGTGAAAATTCCAGTGGCCATCAAAGTGTTGAGGGAAAACACATCCCCCAAAGCCAACA
AAGAAATCTTAGACGAAGCATACGTGATGGCTGGTGTGGGCTCCCCATATGTCTCCCGCCTTCTGGGCAT
CTGCCTGACATCCACGGTGCAGCTGGTGACACAGCTTATGCCCTATGGCTGCCTCTTAGACCATGTCCGG
GAAAACCGCGGACGCCTGGGCTCCCAGGACCTGCTGAACTGGTGTATGCAGATTGCCAAGGGGATGAGCT
ACCTGGAGGATGTGCGGCTCGTACACAGGGACTTGGCCGCTCGGAACGTGCTGGTCAAGAGTCCCAACCA
TGTCAAAATTACAGACTTCGGGCTGGCTCGGCTGCTGGACATTGACGAGACAGAGTACCATGCAGATGGG
GGCAAGGTGTCCATCAAGTGGATGGCGCTGGAGTCCATTCTCCGCCGGCGGTTCACCCACCAGAGTGATG
TGTGGAGTTATGGTGTGACTGTGTGGGAGCTGATGACTTTTGGGGCCAAACCTTACGATGGGATCCCAGC
CCGGGAGATCCCTGACCTGCTGGAAAAGGGGGAGCGGCTGCCCCAGCCCCCCATCTGCACCATTGATGTC
TACATGATCATGGTCAAATGTTGGATGATTGACTCTGAATGTCGGCCAAGATTCCGGGAGTTGGTGTCTG
AATTCTCCCGCATGGCCAGGGACCCCCAGCGCTTTGTGGTCATCCAGAATGAGGACTTGGGCCCAGCCAG
TCCCTTGGACAGCACCTTCTACCGCTCACTGCTGGAGGACGATGACATGGGGGACCTGGTGGATGCTGAG
GAGTATCTGGTACCCCAGCAGGGCTTCTTCTGTCCAGACCCTGCCCCGGGCGCTGGGGGCATGGTCCACC
ACAGGCACCGCAGCTCATCTACCAGGAGTGGCGGTGGGGACCTGACACTAGGGCTGGAGCCCTCTGAAGA
GGAGGCCCCCAGGTCTCCACTGGCACCCTCCGAAGGGGCTGGCTCCGATGTATTTGATGGTGACCTGGGA
ATGGGGGCAGCCAAGGGGCTGCAAAGCCTCCCCACACATGACCCCAGCCCTCTACAGCGGTACAGTGAGG
ACCCCACAGTACCCCTGCCCTCTGAGACTGATGGCTACGTTGCCCCCCTGACCTGCAGCCCCCAGCCTGA
ATATGTGAACCAGCCAGATGTTCGGCCCCAGCCCCCTTCGCCCCGAGAGGGCCCTCTGCCTGCTGCCCGA
CCTGCTGGTGCCACTCTGGAAAGGCCCAAGACTCTCTCCCCAGGGAAGAATGGGGTCGTCAAAGACGTTT
TTGCCTTTGGGGGTGCCGTGGAGAACCCCGAGTACTTGACACCCCAGGGAGGAGCTGCCCCTCAGCCCCA
CCCTCCTCCTGCCTTCAGCCCAGCCTTCGACAACCTCTATTACTGGGACCAGGACCCACCAGAGCGGGGG
GCTCCACCCAGCACCTTCAAAGGGACACCTACGGCAGAGAACCCAGAGTACCTGGGTCTGGACGTGCCAG
TGTAGAACCCAGCTTTCTTGTACAAAGTGGTGATATCCAATTAACCCTCACTAAAGGTTTGTTAGAATGA
GAAGATTTATGCCCTATAGTGAGTCGTATTACCACCCAACTTTTCTATACAAAGTGGTTGATATCCAGCA
CAGTGGCGGCCGCTCGAGTCTAGAGGGCCCGCGGTTCGAAGGTAAGCCTATCCCTAACCCTCTCCTCGGT
CTCGATTCTACGCGTACCGGTTAGTAATGAGATCCCTCCCCCCCCCCTAACGTTACTGGCCGAAGCCGCT
TGGAATAAGGCCGGTGTGCGTTTGTCTATATGTTATTTTCCACCATATTGCCGTCTTTTGGCAATGTGAG
GGCCCGGAAACCTGGCCCTGTCTTCTTGACGAGCATTCCTAGGGGTCTTTCCCCTCTCGCCAAAGGAATG
CAAGGTCTGTTGAATGTCGTGAAGGAAGCAGTTCCTCTGGAAGCTTCTTGAAGACAAACAACGTCTGTAG
CGACCCTTTGCAGGCAGCGGAACCCCCCACCTGGCGACAGGTGCCTCTGCGGCCAAAAGCCACGTGTATA
AGATACACCTGCAAAGGCGGCACAACCCCAGTGCCACGTTGTGAGTTGGATAGTTGTGGAAAGAGTCAAA
TGGCTCTCCTCAAGCGTATTCAACAAGGGGCTGAAGGATGCCCAGAAGGTACCCCATTGTATGGGATCTG
ATCTGGGGCCTCGGTGCACATGCTTTACATGTGTTTAGTCGAGGTTAAAAAAACGTCTAGGCCCCCCGAA
CCACGGGGACGTGGTTTTCCTTTGAAAAACACGATGATAATATGGCCACACATATGACCGAGTACAAGCC
CACGGTGCGCCTCGCCACCCGCGACGACGTCCCCAGGGCCGTACGCACCCTCGCCGCCGCGTTCGCCGAC
TACCCCGCCACGCGCCACACCGTCGATCCGGACCGCCACATCGAGCGGGTCACCGAGCTGCAAGAACTCT
TCCTCACGCGCGTCGGGCTCGACATCGGCAAGGTGTGGGTCGCGGACGACGGCGCCGCGGTGGCGGTCTG
GACCACGCCGGAGAGCGTCGAAGCGGGGGCGGTGTTCGCCGAGATCGGCCCGCGCATGGCCGAGTTGAGC
GGTTCCCGGCTGGCCGCGCAGCAACAGATGGAAGGCCTCCTGGCGCCGCACCGGCCCAAGGAGCCCGCGT
GGTTCCTGGCCACCGTCGGCGTCTCGCCCGACCACCAGGGCAAGGGTCTGGGCAGCGCCGTCGTGCTCCC
CGGAGTGGAGGCGGCCGAGCGCGCCGGGGTGCCCGCCTTCCTGGAGACCTCCGCGCCCCGCAACCTCCCC
TTCTACGAGCGGCTCGGCTTCACCGTCACCGCCGACGTCGAGGTGCCCGAAGGACCGCGCACCTGGTGCA
TGACCCGCAAGCCCGGTGCCTAAATCGATAGATCCTAATCAACCTCTGGATTACAAAATTTGTGAAAGAT
TGACTGGTATTCTTAACTATGTTGCTCCTTTTACGCTATGTGGATACGCTGCTTTAATGCCTTTGTATCA
TGCTATTGCTTCCCGTATGGCTTTCATTTTCTCCTCCTTGTATAAATCCTGGTTGCTGTCTCTTTATGAG
GAGTTGTGGCCCGTTGTCAGGCAACGTGGCGTGGTGTGCACTGTGTTTGCTGACGCAACCCCCACTGGTT
GGGGCATTGCCACCACCTGTCAGCTCCTTTCCGGGACTTTCGCTTTCCCCCTCCCTATTGCCACGGCGGA
ACTCATCGCCGCCTGCCTTGCCCGCTGCTGGACAGGGGCTCGGCTGTTGGGCACTGACAATTCCGTGGTG
TTGTCGGGGAAATCATCGTCCTTTCCTTGGCTGCTCGCCTGTGTTGCCACCTGGATTCTGCGCGGGACGT
CCTTCTGCTACGTCCCTTCGGCCCTCAATCCAGCGGACCTTCCTTCCCGCGGCCTGCTGCCGGCTCTGCG
GCCTCTTCCGCGTCTTCGCCTTCGCCCTCAGACGAGTCGGATCTCCCTTTGGGCCGCCTCCCCGCCTGAG
ATCCTTTAAGACCAATGACTTACAAGGCAGCTGTAGATCTTAGCCACTTTTTAAAAGAAAAGGGGGGACT
GGAAGGGCTAATTCACTCCCAACGAAGACAAGATCTGCTTTTTGCTTGTACTGGGTCTCTCTGGTTAGAC
CAGATCTGAGCCTGGGAGCTCTCTGGCTAACTAGGGAACCCACTGCTTAAGCCTCAATAAAGCTTGCCTT
GAGTGCTTCAAGTAGTGTGTGCCCGTCTGTTGTGTGACTCTGGTAACTAGAGATCCCTCAGACCCTTTTA
GTCAGTGTGGAAAATCTCTAGCAGTAGTAGTTCATGTCATCTTATTATTCAGTATTTATAACTTGCAAAG
AAATGAATATCAGAGAGTGAGAGGCCCGGGTTAATTAAGGAAAGGGCTAGATCATTCTTGAAGACGAAAG
GGCCTCGTGATACGCCTATTTTTATAGGTTAATGTCATGATAATAATGGTTTCTTAGACGTCAGGTGGCA
CTTTTCGGGGAAATGTGCGCGGAACCCCTATTTGTTTATTTTTCTAAATACATTCAAATATGTATCCGCT
CATGAGACAATAACCCTGATAAATGCTTCAATAATATTGAAAAAGGAAGAGTATGAGTATTCAACATTTC
CGTGTCGCCCTTATTCCCTTTTTTGCGGCATTTTGCCTTCCTGTTTTTGCTCACCCAGAAACGCTGGTGA
AAGTAAAAGATGCTGAAGATCAGTTGGGTGCACGAGTGGGTTACATCGAACTGGATCTCAACAGCGGTAA
GATCCTTGAGAGTTTTCGCCCCGAAGAACGTTTTCCAATGATGAGCACTTTTAAAGTTCTGCTATGTGGC
GCGGTATTATCCCGTGTTGACGCCGGGCAAGAGCAACTCGGTCGCCGCATACACTATTCTCAGAATGACT
TGGTTGAGTACTCACCAGTCACAGAAAAGCATCTTACGGATGGCATGACAGTAAGAGAATTATGCAGTGC
TGCCATAACCATGAGTGATAACACTGCGGCCAACTTACTTCTGACAACGATCGGAGGACCGAAGGAGCTA
ACCGCTTTTTTGCACAACATGGGGGATCATGTAACTCGCCTTGATCGTTGGGAACCGGAGCTGAATGAAG
CCATACCAAACGACGAGCGTGACACCACGATGCCTGTAGCAATGGCAACAACGTTGCGCAAACTATTAAC
TGGCGAACTACTTACTCTAGCTTCCCGGCAACAATTAATAGACTGGATGGAGGCGGATAAAGTTGCAGGA
CCACTTCTGCGCTCGGCCCTTCCGGCTGGCTGGTTTATTGCTGATAAATCTGGAGCCGGTGAGCGTGGGT
CTCGCGGTATCATTGCAGCACTGGGGCCAGATGGTAAGCCCTCCCGTATCGTAGTTATCTACACGACGGG
GAGTCAGGCAACTATGGATGAACGAAATAGACAGATCGCTGAGATAGGTGCCTCACTGATTAAGCATTGG
TAACTGTCAGACCAAGTTTACTCATATATACTTTAGATTGATTTAAAACTTCATTTTTAATTTAAAAGGA
TCTAGGTGAAGATCCTTTTTGATAATCTCATGACCAAAATCCCTTAACGTGAGTTTTCGTTCCACTGAGC
GTCAGACCCCGTAGAAAAGATCAAAGGATCTTCTTGAGATCCTTTTTTTCTGCGCGTAATCTGCTGCTTG
CAAACAAAAAAACCACCGCTACCAGCGGTGGTTTGTTTGCCGGATCAAGAGCTACCAACTCTTTTTCCGA
AGGTAACTGGCTTCAGCAGAGCGCAGATACCAAATACTGTTCTTCTAGTGTAGCCGTAGTTAGGCCACCA
CTTCAAGAACTCTGTAGCACCGCCTACATACCTCGCTCTGCTAATCCTGTTACCAGTGGCTGCTGCCAGT
GGCGATAAGTCGTGTCTTACCGGGTTGGACTCAAGACGATAGTTACCGGATAAGGCGCAGCGGTCGGGCT
GAACGGGGGGTTCGTGCACACAGCCCAGCTTGGAGCGAACGACCTACACCGAACTGAGATACCTACAGCG
TGAGCTATGAGAAAGCGCCACGCTTCCCGAAGGGAGAAAGGCGGACAGGTATCCGGTAAGCGGCAGGGTC
GGAACAGGAGAGCGCACGAGGGAGCTTCCAGGGGGAAACGCCTGGTATCTTTATAGTCCTGTCGGGTTTC
GCCACCTCTGACTTGAGCGTCGATTTTTGTGATGCTCGTCAGGGGGGCGGAGCCTATGGAAAAACGCCAG
CAACGCGGCCTTTTTACGGTTCCTGGCCTTTTGCTGGCCTTTTGCTCACATGTTCTTTCCTGCGTTATCC
CCTGATTCTGTGGATAACCGTATTACCGCCTTTGAGTGAGCTGATACCGCTCGCCGCAGCCGAACGACCG
AGCGCAGCGAGTCAGTGAGCGAGGAAGCGGAAGAGCGCCCAATACGCAAACCGCCTCTCCCCGCGCGTTG
GCCGATTCATTAATGCAGCAAGCTCATGGCTGACTAATTTTTTTTATTTATGCAGAGGCCGAGGCCGCCT
CGGCCTCTGAGCTATTCCAGAAGTAGTGAGGAGGCTTTTTTGGAGGCCTAGGCTTTTGCAAAAAGCTCCC
CGTGGCACGACAGGTTTCCCGACTGGAAAGCGGGCAGTGAGCGCAACGCAATTAATGTGAGTTAGCTCAC
TCATTAGGCACCCCAGGCTTTACACTTTATGCTTCCGGCTCGTATGTTGTGTGGAATTGTGAGCGGATAA
CAATTTCACACAGGAAACAGCTATGACATGATTACGAATTTCACAAATAAAGCATTTTTTTCACTGCATT
CTAGTTGTGGTTTGTCCAAACTCATCAATGTATCTTATCATGTCTGGATCAACTGGATAACTCAAGCTAA
CCAAAATCATCCCAAACTTCCCACCCCATACCCTATTACCACTGCCAATTACCTGTGGTTTCATTTACTC
TAAACCTGTGATTCCTCTGAATTATTTTCATTTTAAAGAAATTGTATTTGTTAAATATGTACTACAAACT
TAGTAGT
