>Addgene plasmid #116345 | pHAGE-ERBB2-P885S | depositor partial sequence | sequence record 219219 | insert
ATGGAGCTGGCGGCCTTGTGCCGCTGGGGGCTCCTCCTCGCCCTCTTGCCCCCCGGAGCCGCGAGCACCC
AAGTGTGCACCGGCACAGACATGAAGCTGCGGCTCCCTGCCAGTCCCGAGACCCACCTGGACATGCTCCG
CCACCTCTACCAGGGCTGCCAGGTGGTGCAGGGAAACCTGGAACTCACCTACCTGCCCACCAATGCCAGC
CTGTCCTTCCTGCAGGATATCCAGGAGGTGCAGGGCTACGTGCTCATCGCTCACAACCAAGTGAGGCAGG
TCCCACTGCAGAGGCTGCGGATTGTGCGAGGCACCCAGCTCTTTGAGGACAACTATGCCCTGGCCGTGCT
AGACAATGGAGACCCGCTGAACAATACCACCCCTGTCACAGGGGCCTCCCCAGGAGGCCTGCGGGAGCTG
CAGCTTCGAAGCCTCACAGAGATCTTGAAAGGAGGGGTCTTGATCCAGCGGAACCCCCAGCTCTGCTACC
AGGACACGATTTTGTGGAAGGACATCTTCCACAAGAACAACCAGCTGGCTCTCACACTGATAGACACCAA
CCGCTCTCGGGCCTGCCACCCCTGTTCTCCGATGTGTAAGGGCTCCCGCTGCTGGGGAGAGAGTTCTGAG
GATTGTCAGAGCCTGACGCGCACTGTCTGTGCCGGTGGCTGTGCCCGCTGCAAGGGGCCACTGCCCACTG
ACTGCTGCCATGAGCAGTGTGCTGCCGGCTGCACGGGCCCCAAGCACTCTGACTGCCTGGCCTGCCTCCA
CTTCAACCACAGTGGCATCTGTGAGCTGCACTGCCCAGCCCTGGTCACCTACAACACAGACACGTTTGAG
TCCATGCCCAATCCCGAGGGCCGGTATACATTCGGCGCCAGCTGTGTGACTGCCTGTCCCTACAACTACC
TTTCTACGGACGTGGGATCCTGCACCCTCGTCTGCCCCCTGCACAACCAAGAGGTGACAGCAGAGGATGG
AACACAGCGGTGTGAGAAGTGCAGCAAGCCCTGTGCCCGAGTGTGCTATGGTCTGGGCATGGAGCACTTG
CGAGAGGTGAGGGCAGTTACCAGTGCCAATATCCAGGAGTTTGCTGGCTGCAAGAAGATCTTTGGGAGCC
TGGCATTTCTGCCGGAGAGCTTTGATGGGGACCCAGCCTCCAACACTGCCCCGCTCCAGCCAGAGCAGCT
CCAAGTGTTTGAGACTCTGGAAGAGATCACAGGTTACCTATACATCTCAGCATGGCCGGACAGCCTGCCT
GACCTCAGCGTCTTCCAGAACCTGCAAGTAATCCGGGGACGAATTCTGCACAATGGCGCCTACTCGCTGA
CCCTGCAAGGGCTGGGCATCAGCTGGCTGGGGCTGCGCTCACTGAGGGAACTGGGCAGTGGACTGGCCCT
CATCCACCATAACACCCACCTCTGCTTCGTGCACACGGTGCCCTGGGACCAGCTCTTTCGGAACCCGCAC
CAAGCTCTGCTCCACACTGCCAACCGGCCAGAGGACGAGTGTGTGGGCGAGGGCCTGGCCTGCCACCAGC
TGTGCGCCCGAGGGCACTGCTGGGGTCCAGGGCCCACCCAGTGTGTCAACTGCAGCCAGTTCCTTCGGGG
CCAGGAGTGCGTGGAGGAATGCCGAGTACTGCAGGGGCTCCCCAGGGAGTATGTGAATGCCAGGCACTGT
TTGCCGTGCCACCCTGAGTGTCAGCCCCAGAATGGCTCAGTGACCTGTTTTGGACCGGAGGCTGACCAGT
GTGTGGCCTGTGCCCACTATAAGGACCCTCCCTTCTGCGTGGCCCGCTGCCCCAGCGGTGTGAAACCTGA
CCTCTCCTACATGCCCATCTGGAAGTTTCCAGATGAGGAGGGCGCATGCCAGCCTTGCCCCATCAACTGC
ACCCACTCCTGTGTGGACCTGGATGACAAGGGCTGCCCCGCCGAGCAGAGAGCCAGCCCTCTGACGTCCA
TCATCTCTGCGGTGGTTGGCATTCTGCTGGTCGTGGTCTTGGGGGTGGTCTTTGGGATCCTCATCAAGCG
ACGGCAGCAGAAGATCCGGAAGTACACGATGCGGAGACTGCTGCAGGAAACGGAGCTGGTGGAGCCGCTG
ACACCTAGCGGAGCGATGCCCAACCAGGCGCAGATGCGGATCCTGAAAGAGACGGAGCTGAGGAAGGTGA
AGGTGCTTGGATCTGGCGCTTTTGGCACAGTCTACAAGGGCATCTGGATCCCTGATGGGGAGAATGTGAA
AATTCCAGTGGCCATCAAAGTGTTGAGGGAAAACACATCCCCCAAAGCCAACAAAGAAATCTTAGACGAA
GCATACGTGATGGCTGGTGTGGGCTCCCCATATGTCTCCCGCCTTCTGGGCATCTGCCTGACATCCACGG
TGCAGCTGGTGACACAGCTTATGCCCTATGGCTGCCTCTTAGACCATGTCCGGGAAAACCGCGGACGCCT
GGGCTCCCAGGACCTGCTGAACTGGTGTATGCAGATTGCCAAGGGGATGAGCTACCTGGAGGATGTGCGG
CTCGTACACAGGGACTTGGCCGCTCGGAACGTGCTGGTCAAGAGTCCCAACCATGTCAAAATTACAGACT
TCGGGCTGGCTCGGCTGCTGGACATTGACGAGACAGAGTACCATGCAGATGGGGGCAAGGTGTCCATCAA
GTGGATGGCGCTGGAGTCCATTCTCCGCCGGCGGTTCACCCACCAGAGTGATGTGTGGAGTTATGGTGTG
ACTGTGTGGGAGCTGATGACTTTTGGGGCCAAACCTTACGATGGGATCCCAGCCCGGGAGATCCCTGACC
TGCTGGAAAAGGGGGAGCGGCTGCCCCAGCCCCCCATCTGCACCATTGATGTCTACATGATCATGGTCAA
ATGTTGGATGATTGACTCTGAATGTCGGCCAAGATTCCGGGAGTTGGTGTCTGAATTCTCCCGCATGGCC
AGGGACCCCCAGCGCTTTGTGGTCATCCAGAATGAGGACTTGGGCCCAGCCAGTCCCTTGGACAGCACCT
TCTACCGCTCACTGCTGGAGGACGATGACATGGGGGACCTGGTGGATGCTGAGGAGTATCTGGTACCCCA
GCAGGGCTTCTTCTGTCCAGACCCTGCCCCGGGCGCTGGGGGCATGGTCCACCACAGGCACCGCAGCTCA
TCTACCAGGAGTGGCGGTGGGGACCTGACACTAGGGCTGGAGCCCTCTGAAGAGGAGGCCCCCAGGTCTC
CACTGGCACCCTCCGAAGGGGCTGGCTCCGATGTATTTGATGGTGACCTGGGAATGGGGGCAGCCAAGGG
GCTGCAAAGCCTCCCCACACATGACCCCAGCCCTCTACAGCGGTACAGTGAGGACCCCACAGTACCCCTG
CCCTCTGAGACTGATGGCTACGTTGCCCCCCTGACCTGCAGCCCCCAGCCTGAATATGTGAACCAGCCAG
ATGTTCGGCCCCAGCCCCCTTCGCCCCGAGAGGGCCCTCTGCCTGCTGCCCGACCTGCTGGTGCCACTCT
GGAAAGGCCCAAGACTCTCTCCCCAGGGAAGAATGGGGTCGTCAAAGACGTTTTTGCCTTTGGGGGTGCC
GTGGAGAACCCCGAGTACTTGACACCCCAGGGAGGAGCTGCCCCTCAGCCCCACCCTCCTCCTGCCTTCA
GCCCAGCCTTCGACAACCTCTATTACTGGGACCAGGACCCACCAGAGCGGGGGGCTCCACCCAGCACCTT
CAAAGGGACACCTACGGCAGAGAACCCAGAGTACCTGGGTCTGGACGTGCCAGTGTGA
